# Supplementary material for: A photoconversion model for full spectral programming and multiplexing of optogenetic systems
Source: Mol Syst Biol. 2017 Apr 24;13(4):926. doi: 10.15252/msb.20167456 (PMC5408778; doi:10.15252/msb.20167456)
Supplement: Supplementary file 9 — Dataset EV1 [file MSB-13-926-s009.zip › dataset_ev1_plasmid_sequences/psr33-4.gb]

LOCUS       pSR33.4                 6201 bp ds-DNA     circular     11-MAR-2014
DEFINITION  .
KEYWORDS    "Origin:p15A" "Resistance:Spec" "Status:Template"                  
COMMENT     ### Refactored R/FR Cph8/OmpR Light System                         
COMMENT     
COMMENT     * Credit: Sebastian Schmidl, unpublished                           
COMMENT     * Contains Cph8 HK, and PCB biosynthetic pathway                   
COMMENT     
FEATURES             Location/Qualifiers
     CDS             1805..4039
                     /label="cph8 (G722V)"
                     /ApEinfo_revcolor=#b1ff67
                     /ApEinfo_fwdcolor=#b1ff67
     misc_feature    3969..3969
                     /label="mutation G2165T"
                     /ApEinfo_revcolor=#b4abac
                     /ApEinfo_fwdcolor=#b4abac
     CDS             70..792
                     /label="ho1"
                     /ApEinfo_revcolor=#ac0c14
                     /ApEinfo_fwdcolor=#ac0c14
     promoter        4157..4304
                     /label="specR promoter from pKD13"
                     /ApEinfo_revcolor=#b1ff67
                     /ApEinfo_fwdcolor=#b1ff67
     RBS             795..806
                     /label="sRBS B0034"
                     /ApEinfo_revcolor=#b4abac
                     /ApEinfo_fwdcolor=#b4abac
     CDS             813..1559
                     /label="pcyA"
                     /ApEinfo_revcolor=#ac0c14
                     /ApEinfo_fwdcolor=#ac0c14
     terminator      5104..5209
                     /label="T0"
                     /ApEinfo_revcolor=#ff0517
                     /ApEinfo_fwdcolor=#ff0517
     RBS             52..63
                     /label="sRBS B0034"
                     /ApEinfo_revcolor=#b1ff67
                     /ApEinfo_fwdcolor=#b1ff67
     RBS             1775..1804
                     /label="sRBS (15,000)"
                     /ApEinfo_revcolor=#85dae9
                     /ApEinfo_fwdcolor=#85dae9
     promoter        1740..1774
                     /label="constutive promoter J23106"
                     /ApEinfo_revcolor=#f58a5e
                     /ApEinfo_fwdcolor=#f58a5e
     CDS             4305..5096
                     /label="specR"
                     /ApEinfo_revcolor=#ff00ff
                     /ApEinfo_fwdcolor=#ff00ff
     terminator      1566..1694
                     /label="terminator B0015"
                     /ApEinfo_revcolor=#ff0000
                     /ApEinfo_fwdcolor=#ff0000
     rep_origin      complement(5324..6011)
                     /label="p15A"
                     /ApEinfo_revcolor=#c6c9d1
                     /ApEinfo_fwdcolor=#c6c9d1
     promoter        1..35
                     /label="constitutive promoter J23108"
                     /ApEinfo_revcolor=#f58a5e
                     /ApEinfo_fwdcolor=#f58a5e
     terminator      4046..4150
                     /label="terminator T1"
                     /ApEinfo_revcolor=#b4abac
                     /ApEinfo_fwdcolor=#b4abac
ORIGIN
        1 ctgacagcta gctcagtcct aggtataatg ctagctcaca cagaattcat taaagaggag
       61 aaaggtacca tgagtgtcaa cttagcttcc cagttgcggg aagggacgaa aaaatcccac
      121 tccatggcgg agaacgtcgg ctttgtcaaa tgcttcctca agggcgttgt cgagaaaaat
      181 tcctaccgta agctggttgg caatctctac tttgtctaca gtgccatgga agaggaaatg
      241 gcaaaattta aggaccatcc catcctcagc cacatttact tccccgaact caaccgcaaa
      301 caaagcctag agcaagacct gcaattctat tacggctcca actggcggca agaagtgaaa
      361 atttctgccg ctggccaagc ctatgtggac cgagtccggc aagtggccgc tacggcccct
      421 gaattgttgg tggcccattc ctacacccgt tacctggggg atctttccgg cggtcaaatt
      481 ctcaagaaaa ttgcccaaaa tgccatgaat ctccacgatg gtggcacagc tttctatgaa
      541 tttgccgaca ttgatgacga aaaggctttt aaaaatacct accgtcaagc tatgaatgat
      601 ctgcccattg accaagccac cgccgaacgg attgtggatg aagccaatga cgcctttgcc
      661 atgaacatga aaatgttcaa cgaacttgaa ggcaacctga tcaaggcgat cggcattatg
      721 gtgttcaaca gcctcacccg tcgccgcagt caaggcagca ccgaagttgg cctcgccacc
      781 tccgaaggct agttaaagag gagaaaggat ccatggccgt cactgatnnn nnnnnnnnnn
      841 nnnnnnnnnn nnnnnnnnnn nnnnnnnnnn nnnnnnnnnn nnnnnnnnnn nnnnnnnnnn
      901 nnnnnnnnnn nnnnnnnnnn nnnnnnnnnn nnnnnnnnnn nnnnnnnnnn nnnnnnnnnn
      961 nnnnnnnnnn nnnnnnnnnn nnnnnnnnnn nnnnnnnnnn nnnnnnnnnn nnnnnnnnnn
     1021 nnnnnnnnnn nnnnnnnnnn nnnnnnnnnn nnnnnnnnnn nnnnnnnnnn nnnnnnnnnn
     1081 nnnnnnnnnn nnnnnnnnnn nnnnnnnnnn nnnnnnnnnn nnnnnnnnnn nnnnnnnnnn
     1141 nnnnnnnnnn nnnnnnnnnn nnnnnnnnnn nnnnnnnnnn nnnnnnnnnn nnnnnnnnnn
     1201 nnnnnnnnnn nnnnnnnnnn nnnnnnnnnn nnnnnnnnnn nnnnnnnnnn nnnnnnnnnn
     1261 nnnnnnnnnn nnnnnnnnnn nnnnnnnnnn nnnnnnnnnn nnnnnnnnnn nnnnnnnnnn
     1321 nnnnnnnnnn nnnnnnnnnn nnnnnnnnnn nnnnnnnnnn nnnnnnnnnn nnnnnnnnnn
     1381 nnnnnnnnnn nnnnnnnnnn nnnnnnnnnn nnnnnnnnnn nnnnnnnnnn nnnnnnnnnn
     1441 nnnnnnnnnn nnnnnnnnnn nnnnnnnnnn nnnnnnnnnn nnnnnnnnnn nnnnnnnnnn
     1501 nnnnnnnnnn nnnnnnnnnn nnnnnnnnnn nnnnnnnnnn nnnnnnnnnn nnnnnntaat
     1561 ctagaccagg catcaaataa aacgaaaggc tcagtcgaaa gactgggcct ttcgttttat
     1621 ctgttgtttg tcggtgaacg ctctctacta gagtcacact ggctcacctt cgggtgggcc
     1681 tttctgcgtt tataggtacc cggggatcct ctagagtcga cctgcaggca tgcaagcttt
     1741 ttacggctag ctcagtccta ggtatagtgc tagctccgcc gctatcacat aaggctctaa
     1801 taccatggcc accaccgtac aactcagcga ccaatccctc cgtcagctag aaaccctcgc
     1861 catccacacc gcccacctga ttcagcccca cggtttagtg gtggtcctgc aggaaccaga
     1921 cctcaccatc agccaaatta gcgccaactg caccggcatt ttagggcgat cgccagagga
     1981 tttgttgggc agaaccctag gggaagtgtt tgatagcttt cagattgatc ccatccagag
     2041 tcgcctaacg gccggacaaa tcagcagcct caaccccagt aaactttggg cgcgggtcat
     2101 gggggacgac tttgtcattt ttgacggggt ttttcatcgc aacagtgacg gtttattggt
     2161 atgtgaactc gagccagcct acacttccga taatctgccc ttcctcggtt tttatcacat
     2221 ggccaacgct gccctgaatc ggttgcgcca acaagctaat ctacgggatt tctacgatgt
     2281 tattgtcgaa gaagtccgcc gtatgactgg ctttgaccgg gtgatgctat accgctttga
     2341 tgaaaataac cacggtgatg tcattgccga agataaacgg gatgatatgg aaccctattt
     2401 gggcctgcac tatcccgaat cggatattcc ccaacccgcc cgtcggctat ttatccacaa
     2461 ccccattcga gtaattcccg atgtttatgg tgtggcggtg cccctgaccc cagcggttaa
     2521 ccccagcacc aaccgagcgg tggatttaac agaatccatt ctgcgcagtg cgtaccattg
     2581 ccacttgacc tatctgaaaa atatgggggt aggagcgtct ttaaccattt ccctaattaa
     2641 ggacggccat ctctgggggc tcattgcctg ccaccatcaa acccccaaag taattccctt
     2701 tgaactgcgt aaagcctgcg aattttttgg tcgggtggtg tttagcaaca tttccgccca
     2761 ggaagatacg gaaaccttcg attaccgggt gcagctggcg gagcatgaag cggttttatt
     2821 ggacaaaatg accacggcgg cggattttgt cgaaggatta actaatcatc ccgatcgcct
     2881 gttgggatta acgggctccc agggggcggc catttgcttt ggggaaaaat tgattttagt
     2941 aggggaaacc ccggacgaga aagcagtgca atatttactg caatggttgg agaatcggga
     3001 agtgcaagac gttttcttca cctcttccct ctcacaaatt tatcctgatg cagtgaattt
     3061 taaatccgtg gccagtggct tattggccat tcccattgcc cgtcacaact ttttgctctg
     3121 gtttcgccct gaagtgttgc aaacggttaa ttggggcggt gacccaaatc atgcttacga
     3181 agctacccag gaagacggta aaatcgagct ccatccccgc caatcctttg acctctggaa
     3241 agaaattgtc cgactccaat ctttgccctg gcaatcggtg gaaatccaaa gtgccctggc
     3301 cctgaaaaag gcgatcgtca acctcatttt gcgccaggca gaagaattgc atatggcggc
     3361 tggtgttaag caactggcgg atgaccgcac gctgctgatg gcgggggtaa gtcacgactt
     3421 gcgcacgccg ctgacgcgta ttcgcctggc gactgagatg atgagcgagc aggatggcta
     3481 tctggcagaa tcgatcaata aagatatcga agagtgcaac gccatcattg agcagtttat
     3541 cgactacctg cgcaccgggc aggagatgcc gatggaaatg gcggatctta atgcagtact
     3601 cggtgaggtg attgctgccg aaagtggcta tgagcgggaa attgaaaccg cgctttaccc
     3661 cggcagcatt gaagtgaaaa tgcacccgct gtcgatcaaa cgcgcggtgg cgaatatggt
     3721 ggtcaacgcc gcccgttatg gcaatggctg gatcaaagtc agcagcggaa cggagccgaa
     3781 tcgcgcctgg ttccaggtgg aagatgacgg tccgggaatt gcgccggaac aacgtaagca
     3841 cctgttccag ccgtttgtcc gcggcgacag tgcgcgcacc attagcggca cgggattagg
     3901 gctggcaatt gtgcagcgta tcgtggataa ccataacggg atgctggagc ttggcaccag
     3961 cgagcgggtc gggctttcca ttcgcgcctg gctgccagtg ccggtaacgc gggcgcaggg
     4021 cacgacaaaa gaagggtaat ctagaggcat caaataaaac gaaaggctca gtcgaaagac
     4081 tgggcctttc gttttatctg ttgtttgtcg gtgaacgctc tcctgagtag gacaaatccg
     4141 ccgccctaga ggatccagca agcgaaccgg aattgccagc tggggcgccc tctggtaagg
     4201 ttgggaagcc ctgcaaagta aactggatgg ctttcttgcc gccaaggatc tgatggcgca
     4261 ggggatcaag atctgatcaa gagacaggat gaggatcgtt tcgcatgagg gaagcggtga
     4321 tcgccgaagt atcgactcaa ctatcagagg tagttggcgt catcgagcgc catctcgaac
     4381 cgacgttgct ggccgtacat ttgtacggct ccgcagtgga tggcggcctg aagccacaca
     4441 gtgatattga tttgctggtt acggtgaccg taaggcttga tgaaacaacg cggcgagctt
     4501 tgatcaacga ccttttggaa acttcggctt cccctggaga gagcgagatt ctccgcgctg
     4561 tagaagtcac cattgttgtg cacgacgaca tcattccgtg gcgttatcca gctaagcgcg
     4621 aactgcaatt tggagaatgg cagcgcaatg acattcttgc aggtatcttc gagccagcca
     4681 cgatcgacat tgatctggct atcttgctga caaaagcaag agaacatagc gttgccttgg
     4741 taggtccagc ggcggaggaa ctctttgatc cggttcctga acaggatcta tttgaggcgc
     4801 taaatgaaac cttaacgcta tggaactcgc cgcccgactg ggctggcgat gagcgaaatg
     4861 tagtgcttac gttgtcccgc atttggtaca gcgcagtaac cggcaaaatc gcgccgaagg
     4921 atgtcgctgc cgactgggca atggagcgcc tgccggccca gtatcagccc gtcatacttg
     4981 aagctagaca ggcttatctt ggacaagaag aagatcgctt ggcctcgcgc gcagatcagt
     5041 tggaagaatt tgtccactac gtgaaaggcg agatcaccaa ggtagtcggc aaataagagc
     5101 tcgcttggac tcctgttgat agatccagta atgacctcag aactccatct ggatttgttc
     5161 agaacgctcg gttgccgccg ggcgtttttt attggtgaga atccaagcac tagtaacaac
     5221 ttatatcgta tggggctgac ttcaggtgct acatttgaag agataaattg cactgaaatc
     5281 tagtaatatt ttatctgatt aataagatga tcttcttgag atcgttttgg tctgcgcgta
     5341 atctcttgct ctgaaaacga aaaaaccgcc ttgcagggcg gtttttcgaa ggttctctga
     5401 gctaccaact ctttgaaccg aggtaactgg cttggaggag cgcagtcacc aaaacttgtc
     5461 ctttcagttt agccttaacc ggcgcatgac ttcaagacta actcctctaa atcaattacc
     5521 agtggctgct gccagtggtg cttttgcatg tctttccggg ttggactcaa gacgatagtt
     5581 accggataag gcgcagcggt cggactgaac ggggggttcg tgcatacagt ccagcttgga
     5641 gcgaactgcc tacccggaac tgagtgtcag gcgtggaatg agacaaacgc ggccataaca
     5701 gcggaatgac accggtaaac cgaaaggcag gaacaggaga gcgcacgagg gagccgccag
     5761 ggggaaacgc ctggtatctt tatagtcctg tcgggtttcg ccaccactga tttgagcgtc
     5821 agatttcgtg atgcttgtca ggggggcgga gcctatggaa aaacggcttt gccgcggccc
     5881 tctcacttcc ctgttaagta tcttcctggc atcttccagg aaatctccgc cccgttcgta
     5941 agccatttcc gctcgccgca gtcgaacgac cgagcgtagc gagtcagtga gcgaggaagc
     6001 ggaatatatc ccctaggtgg agtctggcct caaatacaaa gtctgcaaag tctcgaaata
     6061 ttaaaccaga gaataaataa ttaaacgcca aaatatttct agcaaaaacc ccagttatta
     6121 aaccgcctaa gtcccccagg aaagggggat ataacagtat agattttgtc agccttcagc
     6181 ttggctttac cgtcaaaaaa a
//
