# Supplementary material for: A photoconversion model for full spectral programming and multiplexing of optogenetic systems
Source: Mol Syst Biol. 2017 Apr 24;13(4):926. doi: 10.15252/msb.20167456 (PMC5408778; doi:10.15252/msb.20167456)
Supplement: Supplementary file 9 — Dataset EV1 [file MSB-13-926-s009.zip › dataset_ev1_plasmid_sequences/psr43_6.gb]

LOCUS       pSR43_6                 6282 bp ds-DNA     circular     11-MAR-2014
DEFINITION  .
KEYWORDS    "Origin:p15A" "Resistance:Spec" "Status:Template"                  
COMMENT     ### Refactored R/G CcaS/R Light System                             
COMMENT     
COMMENT     * Credit: Sebastian Schmidl, unpublished                           
COMMENT     * Contains the CcaS HK and PCB biosynthetic pathway                
FEATURES             Location/Qualifiers
     rep_origin      complement(2907..3594)
                     /label="p15A"
                     /ApEinfo_revcolor=#c6c9d1
                     /ApEinfo_fwdcolor=#c6c9d1
     misc_feature    3735..3769
                     /label="sRBS (25,000)"
                     /ApEinfo_revcolor=#85dae9
                     /ApEinfo_fwdcolor=#85dae9
     CDS             1888..2679
                     /label="specR"
                     /ApEinfo_revcolor=#ff00ff
                     /ApEinfo_fwdcolor=#ff00ff
     terminator      2687..2792
                     /label="terminator T0"
                     /ApEinfo_revcolor=#ff0517
                     /ApEinfo_fwdcolor=#ff0517
     terminator      6044..6172
                     /label="Terminator B0015"
                     /ApEinfo_revcolor=#ff0000
                     /ApEinfo_fwdcolor=#ff0000
     promoter        1..35
                     /label="constitutive promoter J23108"
                     /ApEinfo_revcolor=#f58a5e
                     /ApEinfo_fwdcolor=#f58a5e
     CDS             70..792
                     /label="ho1"
                     /ApEinfo_revcolor=#ac0c14
                     /ApEinfo_fwdcolor=#ac0c14
     terminator      1566..1694
                     /label="terminator B0015"
                     /ApEinfo_revcolor=#ff0000
                     /ApEinfo_fwdcolor=#ff0000
     RBS             795..806
                     /label="RBS pprotet"
                     /ApEinfo_revcolor=#b4abac
                     /ApEinfo_fwdcolor=#b4abac
     promoter        1740..1887
                     /label="specR promoter from pKD13"
                     /ApEinfo_revcolor=#b1ff67
                     /ApEinfo_fwdcolor=#b1ff67
     RBS             52..63
                     /label="sRBS B0034"
                     /ApEinfo_revcolor=#b1ff67
                     /ApEinfo_fwdcolor=#b1ff67
     CDS             813..1559
                     /label="pcyA"
                     /ApEinfo_revcolor=#ac0c14
                     /ApEinfo_fwdcolor=#ac0c14
     CDS             3770..6031
                     /label="ccaS"
                     /ApEinfo_revcolor=#09ac0e
                     /ApEinfo_fwdcolor=#09ac0e
     promoter        3700..3734
                     /label="constutive promoter J23106"
                     /ApEinfo_revcolor=#f58a5e
                     /ApEinfo_fwdcolor=#f58a5e
ORIGIN
        1 ctgacagcta gctcagtcct aggtataatg ctagctcaca cagaattcat taaagaggag
       61 aaaggtacca tgagtgtcaa cttagcttcc cagttgcggg aagggacgaa aaaatcccac
      121 tccatggcgg agaacgtcgg ctttgtcaaa tgcttcctca agggcgttgt cgagaaaaat
      181 tcctaccgta agctggttgg caatctctac tttgtctaca gtgccatgga agaggaaatg
      241 gcaaaattta aggaccatcc catcctcagc cacatttact tccccgaact caaccgcaaa
      301 caaagcctag agcaagacct gcaattctat tacggctcca actggcggca agaagtgaaa
      361 atttctgccg ctggccaagc ctatgtggac cgagtccggc aagtggccgc tacggcccct
      421 gaattgttgg tggcccattc ctacacccgt tacctggggg atctttccgg cggtcaaatt
      481 ctcaagaaaa ttgcccaaaa tgccatgaat ctccacgatg gtggcacagc tttctatgaa
      541 tttgccgaca ttgatgacga aaaggctttt aaaaatacct accgtcaagc tatgaatgat
      601 ctgcccattg accaagccac cgccgaacgg attgtggatg aagccaatga cgcctttgcc
      661 atgaacatga aaatgttcaa cgaacttgaa ggcaacctga tcaaggcgat cggcattatg
      721 gtgttcaaca gcctcacccg tcgccgcagt caaggcagca ccgaagttgg cctcgccacc
      781 tccgaaggct agttaaagag gagaaaggat ccatggccgt cactgatnnn nnnnnnnnnn
      841 nnnnnnnnnn nnnnnnnnnn nnnnnnnnnn nnnnnnnnnn nnnnnnnnnn nnnnnnnnnn
      901 nnnnnnnnnn nnnnnnnnnn nnnnnnnnnn nnnnnnnnnn nnnnnnnnnn nnnnnnnnnn
      961 nnnnnnnnnn nnnnnnnnnn nnnnnnnnnn nnnnnnnnnn nnnnnnnnnn nnnnnnnnnn
     1021 nnnnnnnnnn nnnnnnnnnn nnnnnnnnnn nnnnnnnnnn nnnnnnnnnn nnnnnnnnnn
     1081 nnnnnnnnnn nnnnnnnnnn nnnnnnnnnn nnnnnnnnnn nnnnnnnnnn nnnnnnnnnn
     1141 nnnnnnnnnn nnnnnnnnnn nnnnnnnnnn nnnnnnnnnn nnnnnnnnnn nnnnnnnnnn
     1201 nnnnnnnnnn nnnnnnnnnn nnnnnnnnnn nnnnnnnnnn nnnnnnnnnn nnnnnnnnnn
     1261 nnnnnnnnnn nnnnnnnnnn nnnnnnnnnn nnnnnnnnnn nnnnnnnnnn nnnnnnnnnn
     1321 nnnnnnnnnn nnnnnnnnnn nnnnnnnnnn nnnnnnnnnn nnnnnnnnnn nnnnnnnnnn
     1381 nnnnnnnnnn nnnnnnnnnn nnnnnnnnnn nnnnnnnnnn nnnnnnnnnn nnnnnnnnnn
     1441 nnnnnnnnnn nnnnnnnnnn nnnnnnnnnn nnnnnnnnnn nnnnnnnnnn nnnnnnnnnn
     1501 nnnnnnnnnn nnnnnnnnnn nnnnnnnnnn nnnnnnnnnn nnnnnnnnnn nnnnnntaat
     1561 ctagaccagg catcaaataa aacgaaaggc tcagtcgaaa gactgggcct ttcgttttat
     1621 ctgttgtttg tcggtgaacg ctctctacta gagtcacact ggctcacctt cgggtgggcc
     1681 tttctgcgtt tataggtacc cggggatcct ctagagtcga cctgcaggca tgcaagctta
     1741 gcaagcgaac cggaattgcc agctggggcg ccctctggta aggttgggaa gccctgcaaa
     1801 gtaaactgga tggctttctt gccgccaagg atctgatggc gcaggggatc aagatctgat
     1861 caagagacag gatgaggatc gtttcgcatg agggaagcgg tgatcgccga agtatcgact
     1921 caactatcag aggtagttgg cgtcatcgag cgccatctcg aaccgacgtt gctggccgta
     1981 catttgtacg gctccgcagt ggatggcggc ctgaagccac acagtgatat tgatttgctg
     2041 gttacggtga ccgtaaggct tgatgaaaca acgcggcgag ctttgatcaa cgaccttttg
     2101 gaaacttcgg cttcccctgg agagagcgag attctccgcg ctgtagaagt caccattgtt
     2161 gtgcacgacg acatcattcc gtggcgttat ccagctaagc gcgaactgca atttggagaa
     2221 tggcagcgca atgacattct tgcaggtatc ttcgagccag ccacgatcga cattgatctg
     2281 gctatcttgc tgacaaaagc aagagaacat agcgttgcct tggtaggtcc agcggcggag
     2341 gaactctttg atccggttcc tgaacaggat ctatttgagg cgctaaatga aaccttaacg
     2401 ctatggaact cgccgcccga ctgggctggc gatgagcgaa atgtagtgct tacgttgtcc
     2461 cgcatttggt acagcgcagt aaccggcaaa atcgcgccga aggatgtcgc tgccgactgg
     2521 gcaatggagc gcctgccggc ccagtatcag cccgtcatac ttgaagctag acaggcttat
     2581 cttggacaag aagaagatcg cttggcctcg cgcgcagatc agttggaaga atttgtccac
     2641 tacgtgaaag gcgagatcac caaggtagtc ggcaaataag agctcgcttg gactcctgtt
     2701 gatagatcca gtaatgacct cagaactcca tctggatttg ttcagaacgc tcggttgccg
     2761 ccgggcgttt tttattggtg agaatccaag cactagtaac aacttatatc gtatggggct
     2821 gacttcaggt gctacatttg aagagataaa ttgcactgaa atctagtaat attttatctg
     2881 attaataaga tgatcttctt gagatcgttt tggtctgcgc gtaatctctt gctctgaaaa
     2941 cgaaaaaacc gccttgcagg gcggtttttc gaaggttctc tgagctacca actctttgaa
     3001 ccgaggtaac tggcttggag gagcgcagtc accaaaactt gtcctttcag tttagcctta
     3061 accggcgcat gacttcaaga ctaactcctc taaatcaatt accagtggct gctgccagtg
     3121 gtgcttttgc atgtctttcc gggttggact caagacgata gttaccggat aaggcgcagc
     3181 ggtcggactg aacggggggt tcgtgcatac agtccagctt ggagcgaact gcctacccgg
     3241 aactgagtgt caggcgtgga atgagacaaa cgcggccata acagcggaat gacaccggta
     3301 aaccgaaagg caggaacagg agagcgcacg agggagccgc cagggggaaa cgcctggtat
     3361 ctttatagtc ctgtcgggtt tcgccaccac tgatttgagc gtcagatttc gtgatgcttg
     3421 tcaggggggc ggagcctatg gaaaaacggc tttgccgcgg ccctctcact tccctgttaa
     3481 gtatcttcct ggcatcttcc aggaaatctc cgccccgttc gtaagccatt tccgctcgcc
     3541 gcagtcgaac gaccgagcgt agcgagtcag tgagcgagga agcggaatat atcccctagg
     3601 tggagtctgg cctcaaatac aaagtctgca aagtctcgaa atattaaacc agagaataaa
     3661 taattaaacg ccaaaatatt tctagcaaaa accccagttt ttacggctag ctcagtccta
     3721 ggtatagtgc tagctctacc gctccagcaa actttaaggg aggttagcaa tgggcaaatt
     3781 tctaattcca atcgaatttg tttttctggc gatcgccatg acctgttatt tatggcacag
     3841 acaaaaccaa gaacgccgca ggattgaaat tagcatcaag caacaaaccc aacgggaacg
     3901 atttattaac caaattaccc aacatatccg ccaatcttta aacttggaaa cggttttaaa
     3961 taccaccgtc gctgaagtta aaaccctgtt gcaagttgat cgagttctaa tttatcgcat
     4021 ttggcaagat ggcacgggca gcgccattac ggaatcggtg aatgccaatt atcctagtat
     4081 tttagggcgg accttttccg atgaagtttt tcccgttgaa taccatcaag cctacaccaa
     4141 aggtaaagta cgggccatta atgacattga ccaggatgac atagagattt gcctagctga
     4201 tttcgtcaaa caatttggcg tgaaatcaaa attagtagtg cccattcttc aacataatcg
     4261 tgcttcttcc ctagataatg aatcagaatt tccctatctt tgggggctgt taattaccca
     4321 tcaatgtgct tttacccggc catggcaacc gtgggaagtg gagttaatga aacagctagc
     4381 caatcaggtc gcgatcgcca tccaacaatc ggaattatat gagcaattac agcaactcaa
     4441 taaagatttg gaaaaccgag tcgaaaaacg cacccagcaa cttgccgcca ccaatcaatc
     4501 cctaagaatg gaaatcagtg agcgacaaaa aacggaagcc gctctccgcc acactaacca
     4561 tactctgcaa tccctgattg cggcctcccc caggggtatt tttaccctta atttagcaga
     4621 ccaaattcag atttggaatc ctacagcaga acgtattttt ggttggacag aaacagaaat
     4681 tattgcccat ccagaattat taacatccaa cattttgctg gaagattatc agcaatttaa
     4741 acagaaagtt ttatcaggca tggtttcccc tagcctagaa ttaaaatgtc aaaaaaaaga
     4801 tggtagttgg attgaaattg tcctttccgc tgctccccta ttggatagtg aagaaaatat
     4861 tgccggattg gtggcggttg tcgccgatat taccgagcaa aagcggcagg cagaacaaat
     4921 tcgtttgcta caatccgttg tggttaatac taatgatgcg gtggtgatta cggaagcgga
     4981 gcccattgat gatcccgggc cgagaattct ctatgtcaat gaagcattta ctaaaatcac
     5041 cggttatact gctgaagaaa tgctaggcaa aaccccccga gttttacagg gaccaaaaac
     5101 tagtcgcact gaattagata gggtgcggca agccattagt caatggcaat cagttaccgt
     5161 tgaagtgatt aattatcgta aggatggcag tgagttttgg gtggaattta gtctggtgcc
     5221 cgttgccaat aaaacaggtt tttacaccca ttggattgct gtgcaaaggg atgtcactga
     5281 gcgccgacgc acggaggaag tccgcctagc tttagaacgg gaaaaagaat taagccgcct
     5341 aaaaactcgt tttttctcca tggcttccca tgaatttcgt actcccctca gtacggcctt
     5401 agctgctgcc caattactgg aaaattctga agtggcctgg cttgatcccg ataagcgtag
     5461 ccggaactta caccgtattc aaaattccgt gaaaaatatg gtacagctcc tggatgatat
     5521 tttaatcatt aaccgtgccg aagcgggcaa attggaattt aatcctaatt ggttagattt
     5581 gaaattattg ttccagcaat ttatcgaaga aattcaatta agtgtcagtg accaatatta
     5641 ttttgacttt atttgtagcg ctcaagatac gaaggcattg gtggatgaaa ggttagtgcg
     5701 gtctatttta tctaatctgt tatctaatgc gattaaatac tctcccgggg gagggcagat
     5761 taaaattgcc ctaagcctag attcggaaca gattattttt gaagtcaccg accagggcat
     5821 tggcatttcg ccagaggacc aaaagcaaat ttttgaaccc tttcatcggg gcaaaaatgt
     5881 cagaaatatt acgggaacag gactcggttt aatggttgcc aagaaatgtg ttgacttaca
     5941 cagtggcagt atcttgctaa aaagtgcagt tgaccaggga acaacagtta ctatctgttt
     6001 aaaacgctat aaccatttgc ctcgagctta gtaataatct agaccaggca tcaaataaaa
     6061 cgaaaggctc agtcgaaaga ctgggccttt cgttttatct gttgtttgtc ggtgaacgct
     6121 ctctactaga gtcacactgg ctcaccttcg ggtgggcctt tctgcgttta tagtaaatca
     6181 ctgcataatt cgtgtcgatt aaaccgccta agtcccccag gaaaggggga tataacagta
     6241 tagattttgt cagccttcag cttggcttta ccgtcaaaaa aa
//
