# Supplementary material for: A photoconversion model for full spectral programming and multiplexing of optogenetic systems
Source: Mol Syst Biol. 2017 Apr 24;13(4):926. doi: 10.15252/msb.20167456 (PMC5408778; doi:10.15252/msb.20167456)
Supplement: Supplementary file 9 — Dataset EV1 [file MSB-13-926-s009.zip › dataset_ev1_plasmid_sequences/pSR78.str]

LOCUS       pSR78                   8699 bp ds-DNA     circular     02-SEP-2014
DEFINITION  .
ACCESSION   
VERSION     
SOURCE      .
  ORGANISM  .
COMMENT     
COMMENT     ApEinfo:methylated:1
FEATURES             Location/Qualifiers
     rep_origin      complement(8012..8699)
                     /label=p15A
                     /ApEinfo_fwdcolor=#e6e6e6
                     /ApEinfo_revcolor=#e6e6e6
                     /ApEinfo_graphicformat=arrow_data {{0 1 2 0 0 -1} {} 0}
                     width 5 offset 0
     misc_feature    6993..7784
                     /label=SpecR
                     /ApEinfo_fwdcolor=#ff00ff
                     /ApEinfo_revcolor=#ff00ff
                     /ApEinfo_graphicformat=arrow_data {{0 1 2 0 0 -1} {} 0}
                     width 5 offset 0
     terminator      complement(7792..7897)
                     /label=T0
                     /ApEinfo_fwdcolor=#ff0517
                     /ApEinfo_revcolor=#ff0517
                     /ApEinfo_graphicformat=arrow_data {{0 1 2 0 0 -1} {} 0}
                     width 5 offset 0
     promoter        6845..6992
                     /label=specR_promoter_from_pKD13
                     /ApEinfo_fwdcolor=#a5ce0b
                     /ApEinfo_revcolor=#a5ce0b
                     /ApEinfo_graphicformat=arrow_data {{0 1 2 0 0 -1} {} 0}
                     width 5 offset 0
     CDS             2758..3480
                     /label=ho1 (RBS 80.077)
                     /ApEinfo_fwdcolor=#ac0c14
                     /ApEinfo_revcolor=#ac0c14
                     /ApEinfo_graphicformat=arrow_data {{0 1 2 0 0 -1} {} 0}
                     width 5 offset 0
     misc_feature    join(6038..6439,6441..6656,6658..6710,6712..6727)
                     /label=EnvZHK domain
                     /ApEinfo_fwdcolor=#ff6e71
                     /ApEinfo_revcolor=#ff6e71
                     /ApEinfo_graphicformat=arrow_data {{0 1 2 0 0 -1} {} 0}
                     width 5 offset 0
     RBS             2738..2751
                     /label=RBS pprotet
                     /ApEinfo_fwdcolor=#939393
                     /ApEinfo_revcolor=#939393
                     /ApEinfo_graphicformat=arrow_data {{0 1 2 0 0 -1} {} 0}
                     width 5 offset 0
     RBS             3481..3494
                     /label=RBS pprotet(1)
                     /ApEinfo_label=RBS pprotet
                     /ApEinfo_fwdcolor=#939393
                     /ApEinfo_revcolor=#939393
                     /ApEinfo_graphicformat=arrow_data {{0 1 2 0 0 -1} {} 0}
                     width 5 offset 0
     misc_feature    2740..2751
                     /label=B0034
                     /ApEinfo_fwdcolor=#00ff00
                     /ApEinfo_revcolor=#00ff00
                     /ApEinfo_graphicformat=arrow_data {{0 1 2 0 0 -1} {} 0}
                     width 5 offset 0
     misc_feature    3483..3494
                     /label=B0034(1)
                     /ApEinfo_label=B0034
                     /ApEinfo_fwdcolor=#00ff00
                     /ApEinfo_revcolor=#00ff00
                     /ApEinfo_graphicformat=arrow_data {{0 1 2 0 0 -1} {} 0}
                     width 5 offset 0
     CDS             3501..4247
                     /label=pcyA
                     /ApEinfo_fwdcolor=#ac0c14
                     /ApEinfo_revcolor=#ac0c14
                     /ApEinfo_graphicformat=arrow_data {{0 1 2 0 0 -1} {} 0}
                     width 5 offset 0
     misc_feature    3000..3022
                     /label=Sequencing primer fw SR129
                     /ApEinfo_fwdcolor=#ff8000
                     /ApEinfo_revcolor=#ff8000
                     /ApEinfo_graphicformat=arrow_data {{0 1 2 0 0 -1} {} 0}
                     width 5 offset 0
     misc_feature    3545..3545
                     /label=Silent mutation to C
                     /ApEinfo_fwdcolor=#ffff00
                     /ApEinfo_revcolor=#ffff00
                     /ApEinfo_graphicformat=arrow_data {{0 1 2 0 0 -1} {} 0}
                     width 5 offset 0
     CDS             join(4493..6439,6441..6656,6658..6710,6712..6727)
                     /label=Cph8 (Cph1/EnvZ)
                     /ApEinfo_fwdcolor=#ca3535
                     /ApEinfo_revcolor=#ca3535
                     /ApEinfo_graphicformat=arrow_data {{0 1 2 0 0 -1} {} 0}
                     width 5 offset 0
     misc_feature    8679..8699
                     /label=Sequencing Primer fw SR26
                     /ApEinfo_fwdcolor=#ff8000
                     /ApEinfo_revcolor=#ff8000
                     /ApEinfo_graphicformat=arrow_data {{0 1 2 0 0 -1} {} 0}
                     width 5 offset 0
     misc_feature    4530..4549
                     /label=Sequencing primer rev SR130
                     /ApEinfo_fwdcolor=#ff8000
                     /ApEinfo_revcolor=#ff8000
                     /ApEinfo_graphicformat=arrow_data {{0 1 2 0 0 -1} {} 0}
                     width 5 offset 0
     misc_feature    6979..6992
                     /label=Sequencing primer rev SR27
                     /ApEinfo_fwdcolor=#ff8000
                     /ApEinfo_revcolor=#ff8000
                     /ApEinfo_graphicformat=arrow_data {{0 1 2 0 0 -1} {} 0}
                     width 5 offset 0
     misc_feature    6161..6181
                     /label=Sequencing primer rev SR154
                     /ApEinfo_fwdcolor=#ff8000
                     /ApEinfo_revcolor=#ff8000
                     /ApEinfo_graphicformat=arrow_data {{0 1 2 0 0 -1} {} 0}
                     width 5 offset 0
     misc_feature    5055..5078
                     /label=Sequencing primer fw SR131
                     /ApEinfo_fwdcolor=#ff8000
                     /ApEinfo_revcolor=#ff8000
                     /ApEinfo_graphicformat=arrow_data {{0 1 2 0 0 -1} {} 0}
                     width 5 offset 0
     misc_feature    6993..6998
                     /label=Sequencencing primer rev SR27
                     /ApEinfo_fwdcolor=#8000ff
                     /ApEinfo_revcolor=#8000ff
                     /ApEinfo_graphicformat=arrow_data {{0 1 2 0 0 -1} {} 0}
                     width 5 offset 0
     terminator      6734..6838
                     /label=T1
                     /ApEinfo_fwdcolor=#ff0517
                     /ApEinfo_revcolor=#ff0517
                     /ApEinfo_graphicformat=arrow_data {{0 1 2 0 0 -1} {} 0}
                     width 5 offset 0
     misc_feature    4254..4382
                     /label=Terminator B0015
                     /ApEinfo_fwdcolor=#ff0000
                     /ApEinfo_revcolor=#ff0000
                     /ApEinfo_graphicformat=arrow_data {{0 1 2 0 0 -1} {} 0}
                     width 5 offset 0
     misc_feature    4428..4462
                     /label=Constutive promoter J23106
                     /ApEinfo_fwdcolor=#ff8000
                     /ApEinfo_revcolor=#ff8000
                     /ApEinfo_graphicformat=arrow_data {{0 1 2 0 0 -1} {} 0}
                     width 5 offset 0
     misc_feature    2689..2723
                     /label=Constitutive promoter J23108
                     /ApEinfo_fwdcolor=#ff8000
                     /ApEinfo_revcolor=#ff8000
                     /ApEinfo_graphicformat=arrow_data {{0 1 2 0 0 -1} {} 0}
                     width 5 offset 0
     misc_feature    4463..4492
                     /label=sRBS (15,000)
                     /ApEinfo_fwdcolor=cyan
                     /ApEinfo_revcolor=#00ffff
                     /ApEinfo_graphicformat=arrow_data {{0 1 2 0 0 -1} {} 0}
                     width 5 offset 0
     misc_feature    4391..4410
                     /label=Sequencing primer fw SR272
                     /ApEinfo_fwdcolor=#ff8000
                     /ApEinfo_revcolor=#ff8000
                     /ApEinfo_graphicformat=arrow_data {{0 1 2 0 0 -1} {} 0}
                     width 5 offset 0
     misc_feature    3106..3124
                     /label=Sequencing primer rev SR358
                     /ApEinfo_fwdcolor=#ff8000
                     /ApEinfo_revcolor=#ff8000
                     /ApEinfo_graphicformat=arrow_data {{0 1 2 0 0 -1} {} 0}
                     width 5 offset 0
     misc_feature    7024..7046
                     /label=Cloning primer rev SR255
                     /ApEinfo_fwdcolor=#ff8000
                     /ApEinfo_revcolor=#ff8000
                     /ApEinfo_graphicformat=arrow_data {{0 1 2 0 0 -1} {} 0}
                     width 5 offset 0
     misc_feature    6440..6440
                     /label=Reverse mutation
                     /ApEinfo_fwdcolor=#ffff00
                     /ApEinfo_revcolor=#ffff00
                     /ApEinfo_graphicformat=arrow_data {{0 1 2 0 0 -1} {} 0}
                     width 5 offset 0
     misc_feature    7043..7059
                     /label=Cloning primer fw SR256
                     /ApEinfo_fwdcolor=#ff8000
                     /ApEinfo_revcolor=#ff8000
                     /ApEinfo_graphicformat=arrow_data {{0 1 2 0 0 -1} {} 0}
                     width 5 offset 0
     misc_feature    6711..6711
                     /label=Reverse mutation(1)
                     /ApEinfo_label=Reverse mutation
                     /ApEinfo_fwdcolor=#ffff00
                     /ApEinfo_revcolor=#ffff00
                     /ApEinfo_graphicformat=arrow_data {{0 1 2 0 0 -1} {} 0}
                     width 5 offset 0
     misc_feature    7043..7046
                     /label=New Feature
                     /ApEinfo_fwdcolor=#c0c0c0
                     /ApEinfo_revcolor=#c0c0c0
                     /ApEinfo_graphicformat=arrow_data {{0 1 2 0 0 -1} {} 0}
                     width 5 offset 0
     misc_feature    6657..6657
                     /label=Mutation
                     /ApEinfo_fwdcolor=#ffff00
                     /ApEinfo_revcolor=#ffff00
                     /ApEinfo_graphicformat=arrow_data {{0 1 2 0 0 -1} {} 0}
                     width 5 offset 0
     CDS             complement(176..2437)
                     /label=ccaS
                     /ApEinfo_fwdcolor=#09ac0e
                     /ApEinfo_revcolor=#09ac0e
                     /ApEinfo_graphicformat=arrow_data {{0 1 2 0 0 -1} {} 0}
                     width 5 offset 0
     misc_feature    141..175
                     /label=sRBS (30,000)
                     /ApEinfo_fwdcolor=cyan
                     /ApEinfo_revcolor=#00ffff
                     /ApEinfo_graphicformat=arrow_data {{0 1 2 0 0 -1} {} 0}
                     width 5 offset 0
     misc_feature    332..886
                     /label=GAF domain (ccaS, synechocystis PCC6803)
                     /ApEinfo_fwdcolor=#2aff4c
                     /ApEinfo_revcolor=#2aff4c
                     /ApEinfo_graphicformat=arrow_data {{0 1 2 0 0 -1} {} 0}
                     width 5 offset 0
     misc_feature    complement(1092..1117)
                     /label=Sequencing primer fw SR134
                     /ApEinfo_fwdcolor=#ff8000
                     /ApEinfo_revcolor=#ff8000
                     /ApEinfo_graphicformat=arrow_data {{0 1 2 0 0 -1} {} 0}
                     width 5 offset 0
     misc_feature    106..140
                     /label=Constutive promoter J23106(1)
                     /ApEinfo_label=Constutive promoter J23106
                     /ApEinfo_fwdcolor=#ff8000
                     /ApEinfo_revcolor=#ff8000
                     /ApEinfo_graphicformat=arrow_data {{0 1 2 0 0 -1} {} 0}
                     width 5 offset 0
     misc_feature    complement(1238..1259)
                     /label=Sequencing primer rev SR133
                     /ApEinfo_fwdcolor=#ff8000
                     /ApEinfo_revcolor=#ff8000
                     /ApEinfo_graphicformat=arrow_data {{0 1 2 0 0 -1} {} 0}
                     width 5 offset 0
     misc_feature    complement(518..538)
                     /label=Sequencing primer rev SR135
                     /ApEinfo_fwdcolor=#ff8000
                     /ApEinfo_revcolor=#ff8000
                     /ApEinfo_graphicformat=arrow_data {{0 1 2 0 0 -1} {} 0}
                     width 5 offset 0
     misc_feature    2450..2578
                     /label=Terminator B0015(1)
                     /ApEinfo_label=Terminator B0015
                     /ApEinfo_fwdcolor=#ff0000
                     /ApEinfo_revcolor=#ff0000
                     /ApEinfo_graphicformat=arrow_data {{0 1 2 0 0 -1} {} 0}
                     width 5 offset 0
     misc_feature    1850..1868
                     /label=Sequencing primer fw SR235
                     /ApEinfo_fwdcolor=#ff8000
                     /ApEinfo_revcolor=#ff8000
                     /ApEinfo_graphicformat=arrow_data {{0 1 2 0 0 -1} {} 0}
                     width 5 offset 0
     misc_feature    2579..2605
                     /label=Cloning primer rev SR386
                     /ApEinfo_fwdcolor=#ff8000
                     /ApEinfo_revcolor=#ff8000
                     /ApEinfo_graphicformat=arrow_data {{0 1 2 0 0 -1} {} 0}
                     width 5 offset 0
     misc_feature    2602..2623
                     /label=Cloning primer fw SR383
                     /ApEinfo_fwdcolor=#ff8000
                     /ApEinfo_revcolor=#ff8000
                     /ApEinfo_graphicformat=arrow_data {{0 1 2 0 0 -1} {} 0}
                     width 5 offset 0
     misc_feature    2602..2605
                     /label=New Feature(1)
                     /ApEinfo_label=New Feature
                     /ApEinfo_fwdcolor=#c0c0c0
                     /ApEinfo_revcolor=#c0c0c0
                     /ApEinfo_graphicformat=arrow_data {{0 1 2 0 0 -1} {} 0}
                     width 5 offset 0
     misc_feature    5..23
                     /label=Cloning primer rev SR694
                     /ApEinfo_fwdcolor=#ff8000
                     /ApEinfo_revcolor=#ff8000
                     /ApEinfo_graphicformat=arrow_data {{0 1 2 0 0 -1} {} 0}
                     width 5 offset 0
     misc_feature    20..44
                     /label=Cloning primer fw SR695
                     /ApEinfo_fwdcolor=#ff8000
                     /ApEinfo_revcolor=#ff8000
                     /ApEinfo_graphicformat=arrow_data {{0 1 2 0 0 -1} {} 0}
                     width 5 offset 0
     misc_feature    20..23
                     /label=New Feature(2)
                     /ApEinfo_label=New Feature
                     /ApEinfo_fwdcolor=#c0c0c0
                     /ApEinfo_revcolor=#c0c0c0
                     /ApEinfo_graphicformat=arrow_data {{0 1 2 0 0 -1} {} 0}
                     width 5 offset 0
ORIGIN
        1 CCTAGGTGGA GTCTGGCCTC AAATACAAAG TCTGCAAAGT CTCGAAATAT TAAACCAGAG
       61 AATAAATAAT TAAACGCCAA AATATTTCTA GCAAAAACCC CAGTTTTTAC GGCTAGCTCA
      121 GTCCTAGGTA TAGTGCTAGC TATAGAGGTT AAAATCTTAA TAGGAGGAAG GCGCAATGGG
      181 CAAATTTCTA ATTCCAATCG AATTTGTTTT TCTGGCGATC GCCATGACCT GTTATTTATG
      241 GCACAGACAA AACCAAGAAC GCCGCAGGAT TGAAATTAGC ATCAAGCAAC AAACCCAACG
      301 GGAACGATTT ATTAACCAAA TTACCCAACA TATCCGCCAA TCTTTAAACT TGGAAACGGT
      361 TTTAAATACC ACCGTCGCTG AAGTTAAAAC CCTGTTGCAA GTTGATCGAG TTCTAATTTA
      421 TCGCATTTGG CAAGATGGCA CGGGCAGCGC CATTACGGAA TCGGTGAATG CCAATTATCC
      481 TAGTATTTTA GGGCGGACCT TTTCCGATGA AGTTTTTCCC GTTGAATACC ATCAAGCCTA
      541 CACCAAAGGT AAAGTACGGG CCATTAATGA CATTGACCAG GATGACATAG AGATTTGCCT
      601 AGCTGATTTC GTCAAACAAT TTGGCGTGAA ATCAAAATTA GTAGTGCCCA TTCTTCAACA
      661 TAATCGTGCT TCTTCCCTAG ATAATGAATC AGAATTTCCC TATCTTTGGG GGCTGTTAAT
      721 TACCCATCAA TGTGCTTTTA CCCGGCCATG GCAACCGTGG GAAGTGGAGT TAATGAAACA
      781 GCTAGCCAAT CAGGTCGCGA TCGCCATCCA ACAATCGGAA TTATATGAGC AATTACAGCA
      841 ACTCAATAAA GATTTGGAAA ACCGAGTCGA AAAACGCACC CAGCAACTTG CCGCCACCAA
      901 TCAATCCCTA AGAATGGAAA TCAGTGAGCG ACAAAAAACG GAAGCCGCTC TCCGCCACAC
      961 TAACCATACT CTGCAATCCC TGATTGCGGC CTCCCCCAGG GGTATTTTTA CCCTTAATTT
     1021 AGCAGACCAA ATTCAGATTT GGAATCCTAC AGCAGAACGT ATTTTTGGTT GGACAGAAAC
     1081 AGAAATTATT GCCCATCCAG AATTATTAAC ATCCAACATT TTGCTGGAAG ATTATCAGCA
     1141 ATTTAAACAG AAAGTTTTAT CAGGCATGGT TTCCCCTAGC CTAGAATTAA AATGTCAAAA
     1201 AAAAGATGGT AGTTGGATTG AAATTGTCCT TTCCGCTGCT CCCCTATTGG ATAGTGAAGA
     1261 AAATATTGCC GGATTGGTGG CGGTTGTCGC CGATATTACC GAGCAAAAGC GGCAGGCAGA
     1321 ACAAATTCGT TTGCTACAAT CCGTTGTGGT TAATACTAAT GATGCGGTGG TGATTACGGA
     1381 AGCGGAGCCC ATTGATGATC CCGGGCCGAG AATTCTCTAT GTCAATGAAG CATTTACTAA
     1441 AATCACCGGT TATACTGCTG AAGAAATGCT AGGCAAAACC CCCCGAGTTT TACAGGGACC
     1501 AAAAACTAGT CGCACTGAAT TAGATAGGGT GCGGCAAGCC ATTAGTCAAT GGCAATCAGT
     1561 TACCGTTGAA GTGATTAATT ATCGTAAGGA TGGCAGTGAG TTTTGGGTGG AATTTAGTCT
     1621 GGTGCCCGTT GCCAATAAAA CAGGTTTTTA CACCCATTGG ATTGCTGTGC AAAGGGATGT
     1681 CACTGAGCGC CGACGCACGG AGGAAGTCCG CCTAGCTTTA GAACGGGAAA AAGAATTAAG
     1741 CCGCCTAAAA ACTCGTTTTT TCTCCATGGC TTCCCATGAA TTTCGTACTC CCCTCAGTAC
     1801 GGCCTTAGCT GCTGCCCAAT TACTGGAAAA TTCTGAAGTG GCCTGGCTTG ATCCCGATAA
     1861 GCGTAGCCGG AACTTACACC GTATTCAAAA TTCCGTGAAA AATATGGTAC AGCTCCTGGA
     1921 TGATATTTTA ATCATTAACC GTGCCGAAGC GGGCAAATTG GAATTTAATC CTAATTGGTT
     1981 AGATTTGAAA TTATTGTTCC AGCAATTTAT CGAAGAAATT CAATTAAGTG TCAGTGACCA
     2041 ATATTATTTT GACTTTATTT GTAGCGCTCA AGATACGAAG GCATTGGTGG ATGAAAGGTT
     2101 AGTGCGGTCT ATTTTATCTA ATCTGTTATC TAATGCGATT AAATACTCTC CCGGGGGAGG
     2161 GCAGATTAAA ATTGCCCTAA GCCTAGATTC GGAACAGATT ATTTTTGAAG TCACCGACCA
     2221 GGGCATTGGC ATTTCGCCAG AGGACCAAAA GCAAATTTTT GAACCCTTTC ATCGGGGCAA
     2281 AAATGTCAGA AATATTACGG GAACAGGACT CGGTTTAATG GTTGCCAAGA AATGTGTTGA
     2341 CTTACACAGT GGCAGTATCT TGCTAAAAAG TGCAGTTGAC CAGGGAACAA CAGTTACTAT
     2401 CTGTTTAAAA CGCTATAACC ATTTGCCTCG AGCTTAGTAA TAATCTAGAC CAGGCATCAA
     2461 ATAAAACGAA AGGCTCAGTC GAAAGACTGG GCCTTTCGTT TTATCTGTTG TTTGTCGGTG
     2521 AACGCTCTCT ACTAGAGTCA CACTGGCTCA CCTTCGGGTG GGCCTTTCTG CGTTTATAGT
     2581 AAATCACTGC ATAATTCGTG TCGATTAAAC CGCCTAAGTC CCCCAGGAAA GGGGGATATA
     2641 ACAGTATAGA TTTTGTCAGC CTTCAGCTTG GCTTTACCGT CAAAAAAACT GACAGCTAGC
     2701 TCAGTCCTAG GTATAATGCT AGCTCACACA GAATTCATTA AAGAGGAGAA AGGTACCATG
     2761 AGTGTCAACT TAGCTTCCCA GTTGCGGGAA GGGACGAAAA AATCCCACTC CATGGCGGAG
     2821 AACGTCGGCT TTGTCAAATG CTTCCTCAAG GGCGTTGTCG AGAAAAATTC CTACCGTAAG
     2881 CTGGTTGGCA ATCTCTACTT TGTCTACAGT GCCATGGAAG AGGAAATGGC AAAATTTAAG
     2941 GACCATCCCA TCCTCAGCCA CATTTACTTC CCCGAACTCA ACCGCAAACA AAGCCTAGAG
     3001 CAAGACCTGC AATTCTATTA CGGCTCCAAC TGGCGGCAAG AAGTGAAAAT TTCTGCCGCT
     3061 GGCCAAGCCT ATGTGGACCG AGTCCGGCAA GTGGCCGCTA CGGCCCCTGA ATTGTTGGTG
     3121 GCCCATTCCT ACACCCGTTA CCTGGGGGAT CTTTCCGGCG GTCAAATTCT CAAGAAAATT
     3181 GCCCAAAATG CCATGAATCT CCACGATGGT GGCACAGCTT TCTATGAATT TGCCGACATT
     3241 GATGACGAAA AGGCTTTTAA AAATACCTAC CGTCAAGCTA TGAATGATCT GCCCATTGAC
     3301 CAAGCCACCG CCGAACGGAT TGTGGATGAA GCCAATGACG CCTTTGCCAT GAACATGAAA
     3361 ATGTTCAACG AACTTGAAGG CAACCTGATC AAGGCGATCG GCATTATGGT GTTCAACAGC
     3421 CTCACCCGTC GCCGCAGTCA AGGCAGCACC GAAGTTGGCC TCGCCACCTC CGAAGGCTAG
     3481 TTAAAGAGGA GAAAGGATCC ATGGCCGTCA CTGATNNNNN NNNNNNNNNN NNNNNNNNNN
     3541 NNNNNNNNNN NNNNNNNNNN NNNNNNNNNN NNNNNNNNNN NNNNNNNNNN NNNNNNNNNN
     3601 NNNNNNNNNN NNNNNNNNNN NNNNNNNNNN NNNNNNNNNN NNNNNNNNNN NNNNNNNNNN
     3661 NNNNNNNNNN NNNNNNNNNN NNNNNNNNNN NNNNNNNNNN NNNNNNNNNN NNNNNNNNNN
     3721 NNNNNNNNNN NNNNNNNNNN NNNNNNNNNN NNNNNNNNNN NNNNNNNNNN NNNNNNNNNN
     3781 NNNNNNNNNN NNNNNNNNNN NNNNNNNNNN NNNNNNNNNN NNNNNNNNNN NNNNNNNNNN
     3841 NNNNNNNNNN NNNNNNNNNN NNNNNNNNNN NNNNNNNNNN NNNNNNNNNN NNNNNNNNNN
     3901 NNNNNNNNNN NNNNNNNNNN NNNNNNNNNN NNNNNNNNNN NNNNNNNNNN NNNNNNNNNN
     3961 NNNNNNNNNN NNNNNNNNNN NNNNNNNNNN NNNNNNNNNN NNNNNNNNNN NNNNNNNNNN
     4021 NNNNNNNNNN NNNNNNNNNN NNNNNNNNNN NNNNNNNNNN NNNNNNNNNN NNNNNNNNNN
     4081 NNNNNNNNNN NNNNNNNNNN NNNNNNNNNN NNNNNNNNNN NNNNNNNNNN NNNNNNNNNN
     4141 NNNNNNNNNN NNNNNNNNNN NNNNNNNNNN NNNNNNNNNN NNNNNNNNNN NNNNNNNNNN
     4201 NNNNNNNNNN NNNNNNNNNN NNNNNNNNNN NNNNNNNNNN NNNNTAATCT AGACCAGGCA
     4261 TCAAATAAAA CGAAAGGCTC AGTCGAAAGA CTGGGCCTTT CGTTTTATCT GTTGTTTGTC
     4321 GGTGAACGCT CTCTACTAGA GTCACACTGG CTCACCTTCG GGTGGGCCTT TCTGCGTTTA
     4381 TAGGTACCCG GGGATCCTCT AGAGTCGACC TGCAGGCATG CAAGCTTTTT ACGGCTAGCT
     4441 CAGTCCTAGG TATAGTGCTA GCTCCGCCGC TATCACATAA GGCTCTAATA CCATGGCCAC
     4501 CACCGTACAA CTCAGCGACC AATCCCTCCG TCAGCTAGAA ACCCTCGCCA TCCACACCGC
     4561 CCACCTGATT CAGCCCCACG GTTTAGTGGT GGTCCTGCAG GAACCAGACC TCACCATCAG
     4621 CCAAATTAGC GCCAACTGCA CCGGCATTTT AGGGCGATCG CCAGAGGATT TGTTGGGCAG
     4681 AACCCTAGGG GAAGTGTTTG ATAGCTTTCA GATTGATCCC ATCCAGAGTC GCCTAACGGC
     4741 CGGACAAATC AGCAGCCTCA ACCCCAGTAA ACTTTGGGCG CGGGTCATGG GGGACGACTT
     4801 TGTCATTTTT GACGGGGTTT TTCATCGCAA CAGTGACGGT TTATTGGTAT GTGAACTCGA
     4861 GCCAGCCTAC ACTTCCGATA ATCTGCCCTT CCTCGGTTTT TATCACATGG CCAACGCTGC
     4921 CCTGAATCGG TTGCGCCAAC AAGCTAATCT ACGGGATTTC TACGATGTTA TTGTCGAAGA
     4981 AGTCCGCCGT ATGACTGGCT TTGACCGGGT GATGCTATAC CGCTTTGATG AAAATAACCA
     5041 CGGTGATGTC ATTGCCGAAG ATAAACGGGA TGATATGGAA CCCTATTTGG GCCTGCACTA
     5101 TCCCGAATCG GATATTCCCC AACCCGCCCG TCGGCTATTT ATCCACAACC CCATTCGAGT
     5161 AATTCCCGAT GTTTATGGTG TGGCGGTGCC CCTGACCCCA GCGGTTAACC CCAGCACCAA
     5221 CCGAGCGGTG GATTTAACAG AATCCATTCT GCGCAGTGCG TACCATTGCC ACTTGACCTA
     5281 TCTGAAAAAT ATGGGGGTAG GAGCGTCTTT AACCATTTCC CTAATTAAGG ACGGCCATCT
     5341 CTGGGGGCTC ATTGCCTGCC ACCATCAAAC CCCCAAAGTA ATTCCCTTTG AACTGCGTAA
     5401 AGCCTGCGAA TTTTTTGGTC GGGTGGTGTT TAGCAACATT TCCGCCCAGG AAGATACGGA
     5461 AACCTTCGAT TACCGGGTGC AGCTGGCGGA GCATGAAGCG GTTTTATTGG ACAAAATGAC
     5521 CACGGCGGCG GATTTTGTCG AAGGATTAAC TAATCATCCC GATCGCCTGT TGGGATTAAC
     5581 GGGCTCCCAG GGGGCGGCCA TTTGCTTTGG GGAAAAATTG ATTTTAGTAG GGGAAACCCC
     5641 GGACGAGAAA GCAGTGCAAT ATTTACTGCA ATGGTTGGAG AATCGGGAAG TGCAAGACGT
     5701 TTTCTTCACC TCTTCCCTCT CACAAATTTA TCCTGATGCA GTGAATTTTA AATCCGTGGC
     5761 CAGTGGCTTA TTGGCCATTC CCATTGCCCG TCACAACTTT TTGCTCTGGT TTCGCCCTGA
     5821 AGTGTTGCAA ACGGTTAATT GGGGCGGTGA CCCAAATCAT GCTTACGAAG CTACCCAGGA
     5881 AGACGGTAAA ATCGAGCTCC ATCCCCGCCA ATCCTTTGAC CTCTGGAAAG AAATTGTCCG
     5941 ACTCCAATCT TTGCCCTGGC AATCGGTGGA AATCCAAAGT GCCCTGGCCC TGAAAAAGGC
     6001 GATCGTCAAC CTCATTTTGC GCCAGGCAGA AGAATTGCAT ATGGCGGCTG GTGTTAAGCA
     6061 ACTGGCGGAT GACCGCACGC TGCTGATGGC GGGGGTAAGT CACGACTTGC GCACGCCGCT
     6121 GACGCGTATT CGCCTGGCGA CTGAGATGAT GAGCGAGCAG GATGGCTATC TGGCAGAATC
     6181 GATCAATAAA GATATCGAAG AGTGCAACGC CATCATTGAG CAGTTTATCG ACTACCTGCG
     6241 CACCGGGCAG GAGATGCCGA TGGAAATGGC GGATCTTAAT GCAGTACTCG GTGAGGTGAT
     6301 TGCTGCCGAA AGTGGCTATG AGCGGGAAAT TGAAACCGCG CTTTACCCCG GCAGCATTGA
     6361 AGTGAAAATG CACCCGCTGT CGATCAAACG CGCGGTGGCG AATATGGTGG TCAACGCCGC
     6421 CCGTTATGGC AATGGCTGGA TCAAAGTCAG CAGCGGAACG GAGCCGAATC GCGCCTGGTT
     6481 CCAGGTGGAA GATGACGGTC CGGGAATTGC GCCGGAACAA CGTAAGCACC TGTTCCAGCC
     6541 GTTTGTCCGC GGCGACAGTG CGCGCACCAT TAGCGGCACG GGATTAGGGC TGGCAATTGT
     6601 GCAGCGTATC GTGGATAACC ATAACGGGAT GCTGGAGCTT GGCACCAGCG AGCGGGTCGG
     6661 GCTTTCCATT CGCGCCTGGC TGCCAGTGCC GGTAACGCGG GCGCAGGGCA CGACAAAAGA
     6721 AGGGTAATCT AGAGGCATCA AATAAAACGA AAGGCTCAGT CGAAAGACTG GGCCTTTCGT
     6781 TTTATCTGTT GTTTGTCGGT GAACGCTCTC CTGAGTAGGA CAAATCCGCC GCCCTAGAGG
     6841 ATCCAGCAAG CGAACCGGAA TTGCCAGCTG GGGCGCCCTC TGGTAAGGTT GGGAAGCCCT
     6901 GCAAAGTAAA CTGGATGGCT TTCTTGCCGC CAAGGATCTG ATGGCGCAGG GGATCAAGAT
     6961 CTGATCAAGA GACAGGATGA GGATCGTTTC GCATGAGGGA AGCGGTGATC GCCGAAGTAT
     7021 CGACTCAACT ATCAGAGGTA GTTGGCGTCA TCGAGCGCCA TCTCGAACCG ACGTTGCTGG
     7081 CCGTACATTT GTACGGCTCC GCAGTGGATG GCGGCCTGAA GCCACACAGT GATATTGATT
     7141 TGCTGGTTAC GGTGACCGTA AGGCTTGATG AAACAACGCG GCGAGCTTTG ATCAACGACC
     7201 TTTTGGAAAC TTCGGCTTCC CCTGGAGAGA GCGAGATTCT CCGCGCTGTA GAAGTCACCA
     7261 TTGTTGTGCA CGACGACATC ATTCCGTGGC GTTATCCAGC TAAGCGCGAA CTGCAATTTG
     7321 GAGAATGGCA GCGCAATGAC ATTCTTGCAG GTATCTTCGA GCCAGCCACG ATCGACATTG
     7381 ATCTGGCTAT CTTGCTGACA AAAGCAAGAG AACATAGCGT TGCCTTGGTA GGTCCAGCGG
     7441 CGGAGGAACT CTTTGATCCG GTTCCTGAAC AGGATCTATT TGAGGCGCTA AATGAAACCT
     7501 TAACGCTATG GAACTCGCCG CCCGACTGGG CTGGCGATGA GCGAAATGTA GTGCTTACGT
     7561 TGTCCCGCAT TTGGTACAGC GCAGTAACCG GCAAAATCGC GCCGAAGGAT GTCGCTGCCG
     7621 ACTGGGCAAT GGAGCGCCTG CCGGCCCAGT ATCAGCCCGT CATACTTGAA GCTAGACAGG
     7681 CTTATCTTGG ACAAGAAGAA GATCGCTTGG CCTCGCGCGC AGATCAGTTG GAAGAATTTG
     7741 TCCACTACGT GAAAGGCGAG ATCACCAAGG TAGTCGGCAA ATAAGAGCTC GCTTGGACTC
     7801 CTGTTGATAG ATCCAGTAAT GACCTCAGAA CTCCATCTGG ATTTGTTCAG AACGCTCGGT
     7861 TGCCGCCGGG CGTTTTTTAT TGGTGAGAAT CCAAGCACTA GTAACAACTT ATATCGTATG
     7921 GGGCTGACTT CAGGTGCTAC ATTTGAAGAG ATAAATTGCA CTGAAATCTA GTAATATTTT
     7981 ATCTGATTAA TAAGATGATC TTCTTGAGAT CGTTTTGGTC TGCGCGTAAT CTCTTGCTCT
     8041 GAAAACGAAA AAACCGCCTT GCAGGGCGGT TTTTCGAAGG TTCTCTGAGC TACCAACTCT
     8101 TTGAACCGAG GTAACTGGCT TGGAGGAGCG CAGTCACCAA AACTTGTCCT TTCAGTTTAG
     8161 CCTTAACCGG CGCATGACTT CAAGACTAAC TCCTCTAAAT CAATTACCAG TGGCTGCTGC
     8221 CAGTGGTGCT TTTGCATGTC TTTCCGGGTT GGACTCAAGA CGATAGTTAC CGGATAAGGC
     8281 GCAGCGGTCG GACTGAACGG GGGGTTCGTG CATACAGTCC AGCTTGGAGC GAACTGCCTA
     8341 CCCGGAACTG AGTGTCAGGC GTGGAATGAG ACAAACGCGG CCATAACAGC GGAATGACAC
     8401 CGGTAAACCG AAAGGCAGGA ACAGGAGAGC GCACGAGGGA GCCGCCAGGG GGAAACGCCT
     8461 GGTATCTTTA TAGTCCTGTC GGGTTTCGCC ACCACTGATT TGAGCGTCAG ATTTCGTGAT
     8521 GCTTGTCAGG GGGGCGGAGC CTATGGAAAA ACGGCTTTGC CGCGGCCCTC TCACTTCCCT
     8581 GTTAAGTATC TTCCTGGCAT CTTCCAGGAA ATCTCCGCCC CGTTCGTAAG CCATTTCCGC
     8641 TCGCCGCAGT CGAACGACCG AGCGTAGCGA GTCAGTGAGC GAGGAAGCGG AATATATCC
//
